>Addgene plasmid #75214 | Human NCKX5 (pcDNA3.1+) | depositor full sequence | sequence record 147898 | Human NCKX5 (pcDNA3.1+) sequence 6932 bps
GACGGATCGGGAGATCTCCCGATCCCCTATGGTCGACTCTCAGTACAATCTGCTCTGATGCCGCATAGTT
AAGCCAGTATCTGCTCCCTGCTTGTGTGTTGGAGGTCGCTGAGTAGTGCGCGAGCAAAATTTAAGCTACA
ACAAGGCAAGGCTTGACCGACAATTGCATGAAGAATCTGCTTAGGGTTAGGCGTTTTGCGCTGCTTCGCG
ATGTACGGGCCAGATATACGCGTTGACATTGATTATTGACTAGTTATTAATAGTAATCAATTACGGGGTC
ATTAGTTCATAGCCCATATATGGAGTTCCGCGTTACATAACTTACGGTAAATGGCCCGCCTGGCTGACCG
CCCAACGACCCCCGCCCATTGACGTCAATAATGACGTATGTTCCCATAGTAACGCCAATAGGGACTTTCC
ATTGACGTCAATGGGTGGACTATTTACGGTAAACTGCCCACTTGGCAGTACATCAAGTGTATCATATGCC
AAGTACGCCCCCTATTGACGTCAATGACGGTAAATGGCCCGCCTGGCATTATGCCCAGTACATGACCTTA
TGGGACTTTCCTACTTGGCAGTACATCTACGTATTAGTCATCGCTATTACCATGGTGATGCGGTTTTGGC
AGTACATCAATGGGCGTGGATAGCGGTTTGACTCACGGGGATTTCCAAGTCTCCACCCCATTGACGTCAA
TGGGAGTTTGTTTTGGCACCAAAATCAACGGGACTTTCCAAAATGTCGTAACAACTCCGCCCCATTGACG
CAAATGGGCGGTAGGCGTGTACGGTGGGAGGTCTATATAAGCAGAGCTCTCTGGCTAACTAGAGAACCCA
CTGCTTACTGGCTTATCGAAATTAATACGACTCACTATAGGGAGACCCAAGCTGGCTAGCGTTTAAACTT
AAGCTTGGTACCCCGTAAGAGCACAGCAGAAATGCAGACAAAAGGGGGCCAAACATGGGCGAGAAGGGCT
CTGTTGCTCGGCATCCTGTGGGCCACTGCACATCTGCCTCTCTCAGGGACCTCCCTGCCCCAACGTCTCC
CAAGGGCCACAGGAAATAGCACCCAATGTGTTATTTCTCCATCATCGGAGTTTCCCGAAGGGTTTTTCAC
GAGACAGGAGCGCAGAGACGGAGGCATCATAATCTATTTCCTAATTATCGTTTACATGTTCATGGCCATA
TCTATTGTCTGTGATGAATACTTCCTACCCTCCCTGGAAATCATCAGTGAATCCCTTGGATTGTCTCAGG
ATGTTGCAGGCACAACTTTCATGGCAGCGGGCAGTTCAGCTCCTGAATTAGTTACTGCTTTCCTAGGTGT
ATTTATCACAAAGGGAGATATTGGCATTAGCACCATCCTTGGATCTGCAATTTATAATCTCCTTGGCATC
TGTGCTGCCTGTGGTTTGCTATCTAATACGGTCTCAACACTATCATGTTGGCCCCTATTCAGAGACTGTG
CAGCGTACACAATTAGTGCAGCAGCAGTTCTTGGTATAATATATGACAACCAAGTTTACTGGTATGAAGG
GGCTTTACTGCTTTTGATATATGGATTGTATGTTTTGGTGCTGTGTTTTGACATTAAAATTAACCAATAT
ATTATAAAGAAATGCAGTCCTTGCTGCGCCTGTCTTGCCAAAGCTATGGAGAGAAGTGAACAACAGCCAC
TGATGGGCTGGGAAGATGAAGGTCAACCATTCATTCGTCGGCAATCAAGAACTGATAGTGGAATATTTTA
TGAAGATTCTGGCTACTCTCAGCTCTCTATAAGTTTACATGGCCTTAGTCAGGTTTCTGAAGATCCACCA
AGTGTTTTCAACATGCCTGAAGCAGACTTAAAAAGAATTTTTTGGGTATTATCCCTTCCTATTATTACAT
TACTTTTTCTAACCACACCAGATTGTAGAAAAAAGTTTTGGAAAAACTACTTTGTGATAACCTTTTTCAT
GTCTGCAATATGGATATCCGCATTTACATATATCCTGGTTTGGATGGTCACAATAACTGGGGAAACACTA
GAAATTCCCGATACAGTAATGGGCCTTACTTTATTAGCAGCAGGAACAAGCATACCAGACACAATTGCAA
GTGTGTTGGTTGCAAGAAAAGGGAAAGGAGATATGGCTATGTCTAACATCGTGGGATCCAATGTGTTTGA
TATGTTGTGCCTTGGTATTCCATGGTTTATTAAAACTGCATTTATAAATGGATCAGCTCCTGCAGAAGTA
AACAGCAGAGGACTAACTTACATAACCATCTCTCTCAACATTTCAATTATTTTTCTTTTTTTAGCAGTTC
ACTTCAATGGCTGGAAACTAGACAGAAAGTTGGGAATAGTCTGCCTATTATCATACTTGGGGCTTGCTAC
ATTATCAGTTCTATATGAACTTGGAATTATTGGAAATAATAAAATAAGGGGCTGTGGAGGTTGATATTAC
GGAATTCTGCAGATATCCAGCACAGTGGCGGCCGCTCGAGTCTAGAGGGCCCGTTTAAACCCGCTGATCA
GCCTCGACTGTGCCTTCTAGTTGCCAGCCATCTGTTGTTTGCCCCTCCCCCGTGCCTTCCTTGACCCTGG
AAGGTGCCACTCCCACTGTCCTTTCCTAATAAAATGAGGAAATTGCATCGCATTGTCTGAGTAGGTGTCA
TTCTATTCTGGGGGGTGGGGTGGGGCAGGACAGCAAGGGGGAGGATTGGGAAGACAATAGCAGGCATGCT
GGGGATGCGGTGGGCTCTATGGCTTCTGAGGCGGAAAGAACCAGCTGGGGCTCTAGGGGGTATCCCC
[124 nt withheld, positions 2798-2921]
C
[32 nt withheld, positions 2923-2954]
CA
[57 nt withheld, positions 2957-3013]
A
[49 nt withheld, positions 3015-3063]
CCTTTGACGTTGGAGTCCACGTTCTTT
[37 nt withheld, positions 3091-3127]
ACCCTATCTCGGTCTATTCTTTTGATTTATAAGGGATTTTGGGGATTTCGGCCTATTGGTTAAAAAATGA
GCTGATTTAACAAAAATTTAACGCGAATTAATTCTGTGGAATGTGTGTCAGTTAGGGTGTGGAAAGTCCC
CAGGCTCCCCAGGCAGGCAGAAGTATGCAAAGCATGCATCTCAATTAGTCAGCAACCAGGTGTGGAAAGT
CCCCAGGCTCCCCAGCAGGCAGAAGTATGCAAAGCATGCATCTCAATTAGTCAGCAACCATAGTCCCGCC
CCTAACTCCGCCCATCCCGCCCCTAACTCCGCCCAGTTCCGCCCATTCTCCGCCCCATGGCTGACTAATT
TTTTTTATTTATGCAGAGGCCGAGGCCGCCTCTGCCTCTGAGCTATTCCAGAAGTAGTGAGGAGGCTTTT
TTGGAGGCCTAGGCTTTTGCAAAAAGCTCCCGGGAGCTTGTATATCCATTTTCGGATCTGATCAAGAGAC
AGGATGAGGATCGTTTCGCATGATTGAACAAGATGGATTGCACGCAGGTTCTCCGGCCGCTTGGGTGGAG
AGGCTATTCGGCTATGACTGGGCACAACAGACAATCGGCTGCTCTGATGCCGCCGTGTTCCGGCTGTCAG
CGCAGGGGCGCCCGGTTCTTTTTGTCAAGACCGACCTGTCCGGTGCCCTGAATGAACTGCAGGACGAGGC
AGCGCGGCTATCGTGGCTGGCCACGACGGGCGTTCCTTGCGCAGCTGTGCTCGACGTTGTCACTGAAGCG
GGAAGGGACTGGCTGCTATTGGGCGAAGTGCCGGGGCAGGATCTCCTGTCATCTCACCTTGCTCCTGCCG
AGAAAGTATCCATCATGGCTGATGCAATGCGGCGGCTGCATACGCTTGATCCGGCTACCTGCCCATTCGA
CCACCAAGCGAAACATCGCATCGAGCGAGCACGTACTCGGATGGAAGCCGGTCTTGTCGATCAGGATGAT
CTGGACGAAGAGCATCAGGGGCTCGCGCCAGCCGAACTGTTCGCCAGGCTCAAGGCGCGCATGCCCGACG
GCGAGGATCTCGTCGTGACCCATGGCGATGCCTGCTTGCCGAATATCATGGTGGAAAATGGCCGCTTTTC
TGGATTCATCGACTGTGGCCGGCTGGGTGTGGCGGACCGCTATCAGGACATAGCGTTGGCTACCCGTGAT
ATTGCTGAAGAGCTTGGCGGCGAATGGGCTGACCGCTTCCTCGTGCTTTACGGTATCGCCGCTCCCGATT
CGCAGCGCATCGCCTTCTATCGCCTTCTTGACGAGTTCTTCTGAGCGGGACTCTGGGGTTCGAAATGACC
GACCAAGCGACGCCCAACCTGCCATCACGAGATTTCGATTCCACCGCCGCCTTCTATGAAAGGTTGGGCT
TCGGAATCGTTTTCCGGGACGCCGGCTGGATGATCCTCCAGCGCGGGGATCTCATGCTGGAGTTCTTCGC
CCACCCCAACTTGTTTATTGCAGCTTATAATGGTTACAAATAAAGCAATAGCATCACAAATTTCACAAAT
AAAGCATTTTTTTCACTGCATTCTAGTTGTGGTTTGTCCAAACTCATCAATGTATCTTATCATGTCTGTA
TACCGTCGACCTCTAGCTAGAGCTTGGCGTAATCATGGTCATAGCTGTTTCCTGTGTGAAATTGTTATCC
GCTCACAATTCCACACAACATACGAGCCGGAAGCATAAAGTGTAAAGCCTGGGGTGCCTAATGAGTGAGC
TAACTCACATTAATTGCGTTGCGCTCACTGCCCGCTTTCCAGTCGGGAAACCTGTCGTGCCAGCTGCATT
AATGAATCGGCCAACGCGCGGGGAGAGGCGGTTTGCGTATTGGGCGCTCTTCCGCTTCCTCGCTCACTGA
CTCGCTGCGCTCGGTCGTTCGGCTGCGGCGAGCGGTATCAGCTCACTCAAAGGCGGTAATACGGTTATCC
ACAGAATCAGGGGATAACGCAGGAAAGAACATGTGAGCAAAAGGCCAGCAAAAGGCCAGGAACCGTAAAA
AGGCCGCGTTGCTGGCGTTTTTCCATAGGCTCCGCCCCCCTGACGAGCATCACAAAAATCGACGCTCAAG
TCAGAGGTGGCGAAACCCGACAGGACTATAAAGATACCAGGCGTTTCCCCCTGGAAGCTCCCTCGTGCGC
TCTCCTGTTCCGACCCTGCCGCTTACCGGATACCTGTCCGCCTTTCTCCCTTCGGGAAGCGTGGCGCTTT
CTCAATGCTCACGCTGTAGGTATCTCAGTTCGGTGTAGGTCGTTCGCTCCAAGCTGGGCTGTGTGCACGA
ACCCCCCGTTCAGCCCGACCGCTGCGCCTTATCCGGTAACTATCGTCTTGAGTCCAACCCGGTAAGACAC
GACTTATCGCCACTGGCAGCAGCCACTGGTAACAGGATTAGCAGAGCGAGGTATGTAGGCGGTGCTACAG
AGTTCTTGAAGTGGTGGCCTAACTACGGCTACACTAGAAGGACAGTATTTGGTATCTGCGCTCTGCTGAA
GCCAGTTACCTTCGGAAAAAGAGTTGGTAGCTCTTGATCCGGCAAACAAACCACCGCTGGTAGCGGTGGT
TTTTTTGTTTGCAAGCAGCAGATTACGCGCAGAAAAAAAGGATCTCAAGAAGATCCTTTGATCTTTTCTA
CGGGGTCTGACGCTCAGTGGAACGAAAACTCACGTTAAGGGATTTTGGTCATGAGATTATCAAAAAGGAT
CTTCACCTAGATCCTTTTAAATTAAAAATGAAGTTTTAAATCAATCTAAAGTATATATGAGTAAACTTGG
TCTGACAGTTACCAATGCTTAATCAGTGAGGCACCTATCTCAGCGATCTGTCTATTTCGTTCATCCATAG
TTGCCTGACTCCCCGTCGTGTAGATAACTACGATACGGGAGGGCTTACCATCTGGCCCCAGTGCTGCAAT
GATACCGCGAGACCCACGCTCACCGGCTCCAGATTTATCAGCAATAAACCAGCCAGCCGGAAGGGCCGAG
CGCAGAAGTGGTCCTGCAACTTTATCCGCCTCCATCCAGTCTATTAATTGTTGCCGGGAAGCTAGAGTAA
GTAGTTCGCCAGTTAATAGTTTGCGCAACGTTGTTGCCATTGCTACAGGCATCGTGGTGTCACGCTCGTC
GTTTGGTATGGCTTCATTCAGCTCCGGTTCCCAACGATCAAGGCGAGTTACATGATCCCCCATGTTGTGC
AAAAAAGCGGTTAGCTCCTTCGGTCCTCCGATCGTTGTCAGAAGTAAGTTGGCCGCAGTGTTATCACTCA
TGGTTATGGCAGCACTGCATAATTCTCTTACTGTCATGCCATCCGTAAGATGCTTTTCTGTGACTGGTGA
GTACTCAACCAAGTCATTCTGAGAATAGTGTATGCGGCGACCGAGTTGCTCTTGCCCGGCGTCAATACGG
GATAATACCGCGCCACATAGCAGAACTTTAAAAGTGCTCATCATTGGAAAACGTTCTTCGGGGCGAAAAC
TCTCAAGGATCTTACCGCTGTTGAGATCCAGTTCGATGTAACCCACTCGTGCACCCAACTGATCTTCAGC
ATCTTTTACTTTCACCAGCGTTTCTGGGTGAGCAAAAACAGGAAGGCAAAATGCCGCAAAAAAGGGAATA
AGGGCGACACGGAAATGTTGAATACTCATACTCTTCCTTTTTCAATATTATTGAAGCATTTATCAGGGTT
ATTGTCTCATGAGCGGATACATATTTGAATGTATTTAGAAAAATAAACAAATAGGGGTTCCGCGCACATT
TCCCCGAAAAGTGCCACCTGACGTC
Features (pLannotate 1.2.2; 20 found; start..end, strand, type, name):
     36..80      -  misc_feature   bom (fragment): basis of mobility region from pBR322
    235..614     +  enhancer       CMV enhancer: human cytomegalovirus immediate early enhancer
    615..818     +  promoter       CMV promoter: human cytomegalovirus (CMV) immediate early promoter
    814..847     +  LTR            5' LTR (truncated) (fragment): truncated 5' long terminal repeat (LTR) from HIV-1
    863..881     +  promoter       T7 promoter: promoter for bacteriophage T7 RNA polymerase
    942..2441    +  CDS            SLC24A5: NCKX5_HUMAN - Also known as JSX, NCKX5. Experimental evidence at protein level: Swiss-Prot protein existence level 1. Cation exchanger involved in pigmentation, possibly by participating in ion transport in melanosomes. Predominant sodium- Calcium exchanger in melanocytes. Probably transports 1 Ca(2+) and 1 K(+) to the melanosome in exchange for 4 cytoplasmic Na(+). From Homo sapiens (Human).
   2528..2752    +  polyA_signal   bGH poly(A) signal: bovine growth hormone polyadenylation signal
   2756..2777    +  promoter       SV40 promoter (fragment): SV40 enhancer and early promoter
   2798..3226    +  rep_origin     f1 ori (sequence partly withheld): f1 bacteriophage origin of replication; arrow indicates direction of (+) strand synthesis
   3240..3570    +  promoter       SV40 promoter: SV40 enhancer and early promoter
   3637..4428    +  CDS            neo: KKA2_KLEPN - Also known as kan, nptII. Experimental evidence at protein level: Swiss-Prot protein existence level 1. Resistance to kanamycin, neomycin, paromomycin, ribostamycin, butirosin and gentamicin B. From Klebsiella pneumoniae.
   4452..4610    +  CDS            ble (fragment): BLE_KLEPN - Experimental evidence at protein level: Swiss-Prot protein existence level 1. Binding protein with a strong affinity to the bleomycin family of antibiotics. Binds to CL990; an antimitotic-antibiotic compound. From Klebsiella pneumoniae.
   4605..4726    +  polyA_signal   SV40 poly(A) signal: SV40 polyadenylation signal
   4799..4815    -  protein_bind   lac operator: The lac repressor binds to the lac operator to inhibit transcription in E. coli. This inhibition can be relieved by adding lactose or isopropyl-β-D-thiogalactopyranoside (IPTG). lac repressor encoded by lacI
   4823..4853    -  promoter       lac promoter: promoter for the E. coli lac operon
   4868..4889    -  protein_bind   CAP binding site: CAP binding activates transcription in the presence of cAMP. E. coli catabolite activator protein
   4902..4994    -  CDS            lacI (fragment): lac repressor; lacI; The lac repressor binds to the lac operator to inhibit transcription in E. coli. This inhibition can be relieved by adding lactose or isopropyl-β-D-thiogalactopyranoside (IPTG).
   5177..5765    -  rep_origin     ori: high-copy-number ColE1/pMB1/pBR322/pUC origin of replication
   5936..6796    -  CDS            AmpR: β-lactamase; bla; confers resistance to ampicillin, carbenicillin, and related antibiotics
   6797..6901    -  promoter       AmpR promoter: bla
