[The description below was written by a language model from this plasmid's Addgene catalogue record and pLannotate feature annotations shown in this document.]
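Description:
Human NCKX5 (pcDNA3.1+) is a mammalian expression plasmid of about 6.9 kb that carries the human SLC24A5 coding sequence, also known as NCKX5, in the pcDNA3.1+ backbone. It is maintained in E. coli through a high-copy ColE1/pUC-type origin and an ampicillin resistance gene (β-lactamase) driven by its own bla promoter. An f1 origin is also present, which in principle allows production of single-stranded DNA. For selection in mammalian cells, an SV40 enhancer/early promoter drives the neomycin phosphotransferase gene, terminated by an SV40 polyadenylation signal, so that stable transfectants can be selected with G418.

The expression cassette consists of the human cytomegalovirus immediate-early enhancer and promoter, the roughly 1.5 kb SLC24A5 open reading frame, and the bovine growth hormone polyadenylation signal. A T7 promoter lies between the CMV promoter and the insert and could support in vitro transcription of the sense strand. No epitope tag or reporter fusion is annotated, and the cloning method is recorded as unknown. The automated annotation also lists several short fragments (a truncated HIV-1 LTR match, bom, ble, lacI and lac promoter/operator elements). These appear to be residual backbone sequence or partial similarity hits rather than functional parts of the design.

SLC24A5 encodes a potassium-dependent sodium/calcium exchanger described in the annotation as the predominant such exchanger in melanocytes, implicated in pigmentation. The stated purpose of the plasmid is mammalian expression of this protein, by transient transfection or in G418-selected stable lines.
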