Addgene plasmid #75214: Human NCKX5 (pcDNA3.1+)
Purpose: Mammalian expression of SLC24A5
Depositing lab: Jonathan Lytton. Depositing organization: University of Calgary.
Backbone
  Vector backbone: pcDNA3.1+
  Vector type: Mammalian Expression
  Selectable markers: Neomycin (select with G418)
Growth in bacteria
  Bacterial resistance: Ampicillin, 100 μg/mL
  Growth temperature: 37°C
  Growth strain: DH5alpha
  Copy number: High Copy
Gene/Insert
  Gene/Insert name: SLC24A5 (alt name: NCKX5)
  Species: H. sapiens (human)
  Entrez Gene: SLC24A5 (a.k.a. JSX, NCKX5, OCA6, SHEP4)
  Promoter: CMV
  Cloning method: Unknown
  Sequencing primers: 5′ CMV-F; 3′ BGH-rev
Terms and licenses: Academic/Nonprofit Terms; Industry Terms: Not Available to Industry
How to cite: Human NCKX5 (pcDNA3.1+) was a gift from Jonathan Lytton (Addgene plasmid # 75214 ; http://n2t.net/addgene:75214 ; RRID:Addgene_75214)
