>Addgene plasmid #75214 | Human NCKX5 (pcDNA3.1+) | addgene partial sequence | sequence record 147895 | CMV-F 5'-CGCAAATGGGCGGTAGGCGTG-3'
AGCAGAGCTCTCTGGCTAACTAGAGAACCCACTGCTTACTGGCTTATCGAAATTAATACGACTCACTATA
GGGAGACCCAAGCTGGCTAGCGTTTAAACTTAAGCTTGGTACCCCGTAAGAGCACAGCAGAAATGCAGAC
AAAAGGGGGCCAAACATGGGCGAGAAGGGCTCTGTTGCTCGGCATCCTGTGGGCCACTGCACATCTGCCT
CTCTCAGGGACCTCCCTGCCCCAACGTCTCCCAAGGGCCACAGGAAATAGCACCCAATGTGTTATTTCTC
CATCATCGGAGTTTCCCGAAGGGTTTTTCACGAGACAGGAGCGCAGAGACGGAGGCATCATAATCTATTT
CCTAATTATCGTTTACATGTTCATGGCCATATCTATTGTCTGTGATGAATACTTCCTACCCTCCCTGGAA
ATCATCAGTGAATCCCTTGGATTGTCTCAGGATGTTGCAGGCACAACTTTCATGGCAGCGGGCAGTTCAG
CTCCTGAATTAGTTACTGCTTTCCTAGGTGTATTTATCACAAAGGGAGATATTGGCATTAGCACCATCCT
TGGATCTGCAATTTATAATCTCCTTGGCATCTGTGCTGCCTGTGGTTTGCTATCTAATACGGTCTCAACA
CTATCATGTTGGCCCCTATTCAGAGACTGTGCAGCGTACACAATTAGTGCAGCAGCAGTTCTTGGTATAA
TATATGACAACCAAGTTTACTGGTATGAAGGGGCTTTACTGCTTTTGATATATGGATTGTATGTTTTGGT
GCTGTGTTTTGACATTAAAATTAACCAATATATTATAAAGAAATGCAGTCCTTGCTGCGCCTGTCTTGCC
AAAGCTATGGAGAGAAGTGAACAACAGCCACTGATGGGCTGGGAAGATGAAGGTCAACCATTCATTCGTC
GGCAATCAAGAACTGATAGTGGAATATTTTATGAAGATTCTGGCTACTCTCAGCTCTCTATAAGTTTACA
TGGCCTTAGTCAGGTTTCTGAAGATCCACCAAGTGTTTTCAACATGCCTGAAGCAGACTTAAAAAGAATT
TTTTGGGTATTATCCCTTCCTAT
