>Addgene plasmid #75214 | Human NCKX5 (pcDNA3.1+) | addgene partial sequence | sequence record 147897 | BGH-rev 5'-TAGAAGGCACAGTCGAGG-3'
GGCCCTCTAGACTCGAGCGGCCGCCACTGTGCTGGATATCTGCAGAATTCCGTAATATCAACCTCCACAG
CCCCTTATTTTATTATTTCCAATAATTCCAAGTTCATATAGAACTGATAATGTAGCAAGCCCCAAGTATG
ATAATAGGCAGACTATTCCCAACTTTCTGTCTAGTTTCCAGCCATTGAAGTGAACTGCTAAAAAAAGAAA
AATAATTGAAATGTTGAGAGAGATGGTTATGTAAGTTAGTCCTCTGCTGTTTACTTCTGCAGGAGCTGAT
CCATTTATAAATGCAGTTTTAATAAACCATGGAATACCAAGGCACAACATATCAAACACATTGGATCCCA
CGATGTTAGACATAGCCATATCTCCTTTCCCTTTTCTTGCAACCAACACACTTGCAATTGTGTCTGGTAT
GCTTGTTCCTGCTGCTAATAAAGTAAGGCCCATTACTGTATCGGGAATTTCTAGTGTTTCCCCAGTTATT
GTGACCATCCAAACCAGGATATATGTAAATGCGGATATCCATATTGCAGACATGAAAAAGGTTATCACAA
AGTAGTTTTTCCAAAACTTTTTTCTACAATCTGGTGTGGTTAGAAAAAGTAATGTAATAATAGGAAGGGA
TAATACCCAAAAAATTCTTTTTAAGTCTGCTTCAGGCATGTTGAAAACACTTGGTGGATCTTCAGAAACC
TGACTAAGGCCATGTAAACTTATAGAGAGCTGAGAGTAGCCAGAATCTTCATAAAATATTCCACTATCAG
TTCTTGATTGCCGACGAATGAATGGTTGACCTTCATCTTCCCAGCCCATCAGTGGCTGTTGTTCACTTCT
CTCCATAGCTTTGGCAAGACAGGCGCAGCAAGGACTGCATTTCTTTATAATATATTGGTTAATTTTAATG
TCAAAACACAGCACCAAAACATACAATCCATATATCAAAAGCAGTAAAGCCCCTTCATACCAGTAAACTT
G
